>Addgene plasmid #16603 | c-myc promoter (Del 3) | addgene partial sequence | sequence record 23157 | 16603 with LucNrev
TTTANGGATGANGGCGCCGGGCCTTTCTTTATGTTTTTGGCGTCTTCCATGGTGGCTTTACCAACAGTAC
CGGAATGCCAAGCTTACTTAGATCGCAGATCTCGATACCGGATCCATTATATACCCGAATTCGATATCGA
CGTCCAGCTGCAAGGAGAGCCTTTCAGAGAAGCGGGTCCTGGCAGCGGCGGGGAAGTGTCCCCAAATGGG
CAGAATAGCCTCCCCGCGTCGGGAGAGTCGCGTCCTTGCTCGGGTGTTGTAAGTTCCAGTGCAAAGTGCC
CGCCCGCTGCTATGGGCAAAGTTTCGTGGATGCGGCAAGGGTTGCGGACCGCTGGCTGGGGGATCAGCGG
GAGGGCTGGGCCAGAGGCGAAGCCCCCTATTCGCTCCGGATCTCCCTTCCCAGGACGCCCGCAGCGCAGC
TCTGCTCGCCCGGCTCTTCCACCCTAGCCGGCCGCCCGCTCGCTCCCTCTGCCTCTCGCTGGAATTACTA
CAGCGAGTTAGATAAAGCCCCGAAAACCGGCTTTTATACTCAGCGCGATCCCTCCCTCCGTTCTTTTTCC
CGCCAAGCCTCTGAGAAGCCCTGCCCTTCTCGAGGCAGGAGGGGAGCCAGGGACGGCCGGGGCCCGGCGG
TGGGGCCGCGAGCAGCACAGCTCGGGGGTCCTCAGCCGTCCAGACCCTCGCATTATAAAGGGCCGGTGGG
CGGAGATTAA
