>Addgene plasmid #16603 | c-myc promoter (Del 3) | addgene partial sequence | sequence record 23158 | RVprimer3 5'-CTAGCAAAATAGGCTGTCCC-3'
NNNNNNNNNNNANTTTCTCTATCGATAGGTACCGAGCTCTTACGCGTGCTAGCCCGGGCTCGACAGATAC
GTGGCAATGCGTTGCTGGGTTATTTTAATCATTCTAGGCATCGTTTTCCTCCTTATGCCTCTATCATTCC
TCCCTATCTACACTAACATCCCACGCTCTGAACGCGCGCCCATTAATACCCTTCTTTCCTCCACTCTCCC
TGGGACTCTTGATCAAAGCGCGGCCCTTTCCCCAGCCTTAGCGAGGCGCCCTGCAGCCTGGTACGCGCGT
GGCGTGGCGGTGGGCGCGCAGTGCGTTCTCGGTGTGGAGGGCAGCTGTTCCGCCTGCGATGATTTATACT
CACAGGACAAGGATGCGGTTTGTCAAACAGTACTGCTACGGAGGAGCAGCAGAGAAAGGGAGAGGGTTTG
AGAGGGAGCAAAAGAAAATGGTAGGCGCGCGTAGTTAATTCATGCGGCTCTCTTACTCTGTTTACATCCT
AGAGCTAGAGTGCTCGGCTGCCCGGCTGAGTCTCTNCCCACCTTCCCCACCCTCCCCACCCTCCCCATAA
GCGCCCCTCCCGGGTTCCCAAAGCAGAGGGCGTGGGGGAAAAGAAAAAAGATCCNCCTNNNNCTNNCNCN
CCCNCCNNNNNGCCCTTTNNAATGCGGNGGTCTGGACGGGCTGAGGGACCCCCCGAGCTGTGCTGCTCGC
GGCCCCACCGCCGGGCCCCGGCCGTCCCTGGGCTCCCCTCCTGCCTCGAGAAAGGGCAGGGCTTCTCAGA
GGCTTGGCCGGGAAAAAGAACGGGAGGGAGGGATCGCGCTGANTANNAAAAGC
