[The description below was written by a language model from this plasmid's Addgene catalogue record.]
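Description:
c-myc promoter (Del 3) is a mammalian luciferase reporter plasmid built on pBV-Luc, a backbone of about 4.9 kb. It is propagated in E. coli as a high-copy plasmid under ampicillin selection. The record names no specific origin of replication or mammalian selection marker, and no feature table is supplied, so the backbone can only be described at this catalogue level.

The insert is a roughly 1 kb fragment of the human MYC (c-myc) promoter, introduced by restriction cloning upstream of the luciferase coding sequence carried on the backbone. The catalogue lists luciferase as a C-terminal "tag", but functionally this is a promoter-reporter arrangement: transcriptional activity of the cloned promoter fragment is read out as luciferase signal after transfection into mammalian cells. "Del 3" designates one member of a promoter deletion series. This version spans the AccI to PvuII restriction sites, with the AccI site lying at position -741 of the promoter, so sequence further upstream is absent. The position of the PvuII end is not given in the record.

The plasmid comes from work identifying c-MYC as a target of the APC pathway. Truncated promoter reporters of this kind are typically compared with longer and shorter fragments to locate the regions that make the promoter responsive to a signalling pathway. The record itself does not say which regulatory elements are retained or lost in Del 3, and refers readers to the depositor's map and the associated article for those details.
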