Addgene plasmid #16603: c-myc promoter (Del 3)
Depositing lab: Bert Vogelstein. Publication: Identification of c-MYC as a target of the APC pathway. He TC, Sparks AB, Rago C, Hermeking H, Zawel L, da Costa LT, Morin PJ, Vogelstein B, Kinzler KW. Science. 1998 Sep 4. 281(5382):1509-12. 10.1126/science.281.5382.1509 PubMed 9727977.
Backbone
  Vector backbone: pBV-Luc
  Backbone manufacturer: Vogelstein Lab
  Backbone size w/o insert (bp): 4867
  Vector type: Mammalian Expression, Luciferase
Growth in bacteria
  Bacterial resistance: Ampicillin, 100 μg/mL
  Growth temperature: 37°C
  Growth strain: DH5alpha
  Copy number: High Copy
Gene/Insert
  Gene/Insert name: c-myc promoter (Del 3) (alt name: MYC)
  Species: H. sapiens (human)
  Insert size (bp): 1000
  Mutation: Del-3 (AccI->PvuII). The AccI site is at -741 on the promoter.
  Entrez Gene: MYC (a.k.a. MRTL, MYCC, bHLHe39, c-Myc)
  Tag / fusion protein: luciferase (C terminal on backbone)
  Cloning method: Restriction Enzyme
  Sequencing primers: 5′ n/a; 3′ LucNRev
Terms and licenses: Academic/Nonprofit Terms; Industry Terms: Not Available to Industry
Depositor comments: See Author's Map and article for more information.
How to cite: c-myc promoter (Del 3) was a gift from Bert Vogelstein (Addgene plasmid # 16603 ; http://n2t.net/addgene:16603 ; RRID:Addgene_16603)
